Addgene plasmid #219680: CROPseq-3P5P
Purpose: (Empty Backbone) CROPseq vector enabling gRNA detection via mRNA-based capture (CROPseq), 3'-based direct capture using 10x capture sequence 1 or 5'-based enrichment using a custom reverse transcription primer
Depositing lab: Christoph Bock. Depositing organization: CeMM Research Center for Molecular Medicine. Publication: Integrated time-series analysis and high-content CRISPR screening delineate the dynamics of macrophage immune regulation. Traxler P, Reichl S, Folkman L, Shaw L, Fife V, Nemc A, Pasajlic D, Kusienicka A, Barreca D, Fortelny N, Rendeiro AF, Halbritter F, Weninger W, Decker T, Farlik M, Bock C. Cell Syst. 2025 Aug 20;16(8):101346. doi: 10.1016/j.cels.2025.101346. Epub 2025 Aug 8. PubMed 40782800.
Backbone
  Vector backbone: CROPseq-Guide-Puro-mCherry2 (#219679)
  Backbone manufacturer: Empty Backbone
  Backbone size (bp): 11017
  Modifications to backbone: Modified gRNA backbone including 10x Capture Sequence 1, added primer binding site
  Vector type: Mammalian Expression, Lentiviral, CRISPR
  Selectable markers: Puromycin ; mCherry2
  Tag / fusion protein: EF1a-Puro-P2A-mCherry2-WPRE-hU6-gRNA
Growth in bacteria
  Bacterial resistance: Ampicillin, 100 μg/mL
  Growth temperature: 30°C
  Growth strain: NEB Stable
  Copy number: High Copy
Terms and licenses: Academic/Nonprofit Terms; Industry Terms: Not Available to Industry
How to cite: CROPseq-3P5P was a gift from Christoph Bock (Addgene plasmid # 219680 ; http://n2t.net/addgene:219680 ; RRID:Addgene_219680)
