[The description below was written by a language model from this plasmid's Addgene catalogue record and pLannotate feature annotations shown in this document.]
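Description:
CROPseq-3P5P is an 11 kb empty-backbone lentiviral CRISPR vector for pooled single-cell perturbation screens, derived from CROPseq-Guide-Puro-mCherry2. It is propagated in E. coli through a high-copy ColE1/pUC origin with ampicillin selection (AmpR), and it also carries an f1 origin and an SV40 origin. The viral portion follows a third-generation layout. An RSV promoter drives a truncated HIV-1 5' LTR, followed by the Ψ packaging signal with a partial gag sequence, the RRE for Rev-dependent export, and the cPPT/CTS. A truncated 3' LTR and an SV40 polyadenylation signal close the unit.

The Pol II cassette uses the EF-1α core promoter with its intron A to express puromycin N-acetyltransferase linked by a P2A peptide to the red fluorescent protein mCherry2, so transduced cells can be drug-selected or sorted. A WPRE follows to enhance transcript expression. Downstream of the WPRE, next to the 3' LTR, sits the human U6 promoter and guide RNA cassette. This is the CROP-seq arrangement, in which the guide is both expressed by Pol III and carried in the 3' end of the polyadenylated EF-1α transcript.

Between the U6 promoter and the scaffold lies about 2 kb that includes a reverse-oriented region annotated as a bacterial deoC homologue. This is presumably a filler to be replaced by the guide, although the record does not say so. Only a short fragment is annotated as S. pyogenes gRNA scaffold, which fits the recorded modification of the scaffold to include 10x Capture Sequence 1 and an added primer binding site. Guides can therefore be read out by mRNA capture, by 3' direct capture, or by 5' enrichment with a custom reverse transcription primer.
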