Features (pLannotate 1.2.2; 31 found; start..end, strand, type, name):
    426..1014    +  rep_origin     ori: high-copy-number ColE1/pMB1/pBR322/pUC origin of replication
   1197..1289    +  CDS            lacI (fragment): lac repressor; lacI; The lac repressor binds to the lac operator to inhibit transcription in E. coli. This inhibition can be relieved by adding lactose or isopropyl-β-D-thiogalactopyranoside (IPTG).
   1302..1323    +  protein_bind   CAP binding site: CAP binding activates transcription in the presence of cAMP. E. coli catabolite activator protein
   1338..1368    +  promoter       lac promoter: promoter for the E. coli lac operon
   1372..1394    +  protein_bind   lac operator (fragment): The lac repressor binds to the lac operator to inhibit transcription in E. coli. This inhibition can be relieved by adding lactose or isopropyl-β-D-thiogalactopyranoside (IPTG). lac repressor encoded by lacI
   1437..1455    +  promoter       T3 promoter: promoter for bacteriophage T3 RNA polymerase
   1483..1709    +  promoter       RSV promoter: Rous sarcoma virus enhancer/promoter
   1710..1890    +  LTR            5' LTR (truncated): truncated 5' long terminal repeat (LTR) from HIV-1
   1937..2062    +  misc_feature   HIV-1 Ψ: packaging signal of human immunodeficiency virus type 1
   2046..2409    +  CDS            HIV-1 gag (fragment): gag protein from human immunodeficiency virus 1; gag
   2555..2788    +  misc_feature   RRE: The Rev response element (RRE) of HIV-1 allows for Rev-dependent mRNA export from the nucleus to the cytoplasm.
   3198..3315    +  misc_feature   cPPT/CTS: central polypurine tract and central termination sequence of HIV-1
   3381..3447    +  CDS            small t antigen (fragment): SV40 (simian virus 40) small t antigen
   3473..3684    +  promoter       EF-1α core promoter: core promoter for human elongation factor EF-1α
   3685..4623    +  intron         EF-1α intron A: intron upstream of the start codon of human EF-1α
   4645..5241    +  CDS            PuroR (fragment): puromycin N-acetyltransferase; pac from Streptomyces; confers resistance to puromycin
   5251..5307    +  CDS            P2A: 2A peptide from porcine teschovirus-1 polyprotein Eukaryotic ribosomes fail to insert a peptide bond between the Gly and Pro residues, yielding separate polypeptides.
   5308..6015    +  CDS            mCherry2: mCherry2 is a basic (constitutively fluorescent) red fluorescent protein published in 2017, derived from Discosoma sp.. It has very low acid sensitivity.
   6034..6622    +  misc_feature   WPRE: woodchuck hepatitis virus posttranscriptional regulatory element
   6618..6779    +  CDS            nef (fragment): NEF_HV1LA - Experimental evidence at protein level: Swiss-Prot protein existence level 1. Extracellular Nef protein targets CD4(+) T-lymphocytes for apoptosis by interacting with CXCR4 surface receptors. From Human immunodeficiency virus type 1 group M subtype B (isolate Lai) (HIV-1).
   6764..7004    +  promoter       U6 promoter: RNA polymerase III promoter for human U6 snRNA
   7190..7849    -  CDS            deoC1: DEOC1_STAAN - Also known as dra. Experimental evidence at protein level: Swiss-Prot protein existence level 1. Catalyzes a reversible aldol reaction between acetaldehyde and D-glyceraldehyde 3-phosphate to generate 2-deoxy-D-ribose 5- phosphate. From Staphylococcus aureus (strain N315).
   8986..9005    +  misc_RNA       gRNA scaffold (fragment): guide RNA scaffold for the Streptococcus pyogenes CRISPR/Cas9 system
   9065..9245    +  LTR            5' LTR (truncated): truncated 5' long terminal repeat (LTR) from HIV-1
   9323..9444    +  polyA_signal   SV40 poly(A) signal: SV40 polyadenylation signal
   9484..9619    +  rep_origin     SV40 ori: SV40 origin of replication
   9640..9658    -  promoter       T7 promoter: promoter for bacteriophage T7 RNA polymerase
   9666..9821    +  CDS            lacZα (fragment): LacZα fragment of β-galactosidase; lacZ fragment
   9826..10254   +  rep_origin     f1 ori (sequence partly withheld): f1 bacteriophage origin of replication; arrow indicates direction of (+) strand synthesis
  10307..10411   +  promoter       AmpR promoter: bla
  10412..255     +  CDS            AmpR (across the origin): β-lactamase; bla; confers resistance to ampicillin, carbenicillin, and related antibiotics
>Addgene plasmid #219680 | CROPseq-3P5P | addgene full sequence | sequence record 462884 | Addgene NGS Result
CAACAATTAATAGACTGGATGGAGGCGGATAAAGTTGCAGGACCACTTCTGCGCTCGGCCCTTCCGGCTG
GCTGGTTTATTGCTGATAAATCTGGAGCCGGTGAGCGTGGGTCTCGCGGTATCATTGCAGCACTGGGGCC
AGATGGTAAGCCCTCCCGTATCGTAGTTATCTACACGACGGGGAGTCAGGCAACTATGGATGAACGAAAT
AGACAGATCGCTGAGATAGGTGCCTCACTGATTAAGCATTGGTAACTGTCAGACCAAGTTTACTCATATA
TACTTTAGATTGATTTAAAACTTCATTTTTAATTTAAAAGGATCTAGGTGAAGATCCTTTTTGATAATCT
CATGACCAAAATCCCTTAACGTGAGTTTTCGTTCCACTGAGCGTCAGACCCCGTAGAAAAGATCAAAGGA
TCTTCTTGAGATCCTTTTTTTCTGCGCGTAATCTGCTGCTTGCAAACAAAAAAACCACCGCTACCAGCGG
TGGTTTGTTTGCCGGATCAAGAGCTACCAACTCTTTTTCCGAAGGTAACTGGCTTCAGCAGAGCGCAGAT
ACCAAATACTGTTCTTCTAGTGTAGCCGTAGTTAGGCCACCACTTCAAGAACTCTGTAGCACCGCCTACA
TACCTCGCTCTGCTAATCCTGTTACCAGTGGCTGCTGCCAGTGGCGATAAGTCGTGTCTTACCGGGTTGG
ACTCAAGACGATAGTTACCGGATAAGGCGCAGCGGTCGGGCTGAACGGGGGGTTCGTGCACACAGCCCAG
CTTGGAGCGAACGACCTACACCGAACTGAGATACCTACAGCGTGAGCTATGAGAAAGCGCCACGCTTCCC
GAAGGGAGAAAGGCGGACAGGTATCCGGTAAGCGGCAGGGTCGGAACAGGAGAGCGCACGAGGGAGCTTC
CAGGGGGAAACGCCTGGTATCTTTATAGTCCTGTCGGGTTTCGCCACCTCTGACTTGAGCGTCGATTTTT
GTGATGCTCGTCAGGGGGGCGGAGCCTATGGAAAAACGCCAGCAACGCGGCCTTTTTACGGTTCCTGGCC
TTTTGCTGGCCTTTTGCTCACATGTTCTTTCCTGCGTTATCCCCTGATTCTGTGGATAACCGTATTACCG
CCTTTGAGTGAGCTGATACCGCTCGCCGCAGCCGAACGACCGAGCGCAGCGAGTCAGTGAGCGAGGAAGC
GGAAGAGCGCCCAATACGCAAACCGCCTCTCCCCGCGCGTTGGCCGATTCATTAATGCAGCTGGCACGAC
AGGTTTCCCGACTGGAAAGCGGGCAGTGAGCGCAACGCAATTAATGTGAGTTAGCTCACTCATTAGGCAC
CCCAGGCTTTACACTTTATGCTTCCGGCTCGTATGTTGTGTGGAATTGTGAGCGGATAACAATTTCACAC
AGGAAACAGCTATGACCATGATTACGCCAAGCGCGCAATTAACCCTCACTAAAGGGAACAAAAGCTGGAG
CTGCAAGCTTAATGTAGTCTTATGCAATACTCTTGTAGTCTTGCAACATGGTAACGATGAGTTAGCAACA
TGCCTTACAAGGAGAGAAAAAGCACCGTGCATGCCGATTGGTGGAAGTAAGGTGGTACGATCGTGCCTTA
TTAGGAAGGCAACAGACGGGTCTGACATGGATTGGACGAACCACTGAATTGCCGCATTGCAGAGATATTG
TATTTAAGTGCCTAGCTCGATACATAAACGGGTCTCTCTGGTTAGACCAGATCTGAGCCTGGGAGCTCTC
TGGCTAACTAGGGAACCCACTGCTTAAGCCTCAATAAAGCTTGCCTTGAGTGCTTCAAGTAGTGTGTGCC
CGTCTGTTGTGTGACTCTGGTAACTAGAGATCCCTCAGACCCTTTTAGTCAGTGTGGAAAATCTCTAGCA
GTGGCGCCCGAACAGGGACTTGAAAGCGAAAGGGAAACCAGAGGAGCTCTCTCGACGCAGGACTCGGCTT
GCTGAAGCGCGCACGGCAAGAGGCGAGGGGCGGCGACTGGTGAGTACGCCAAAAATTTTGACTAGCGGAG
GCTAGAAGGAGAGAGATGGGTGCGAGAGCGTCAGTATTAAGCGGGGGAGAATTAGATCGCGATGGGAAAA
AATTCGGTTAAGGCCAGGGGGAAAGAAAAAATATAAATTAAAACATATAGTATGGGCAAGCAGGGAGCTA
GAACGATTCGCAGTTAATCCTGGCCTGTTAGAAACATCAGAAGGCTGTAGACAAATACTGGGACAGCTAC
AACCATCCCTTCAGACAGGATCAGAAGAACTTAGATCATTATATAATACAGTAGCAACCCTCTATTGTGT
GCATCAAAGGATAGAGATAAAAGACACCAAGGAAGCTTTAGACAAGATAGAGGAAGAGCAAAACAAAAGT
AAGACCACCGCACAGCAAGCGGCCGCTGATCTTCAGACCTGGAGGAGGAGATATGAGGGACAATTGGAGA
AGTGAATTATATAAATATAAAGTAGTAAAAATTGAACCATTAGGAGTAGCACCCACCAAGGCAAAGAGAA
GAGTGGTGCAGAGAGAAAAAAGAGCAGTGGGAATAGGAGCTTTGTTCCTTGGGTTCTTGGGAGCAGCAGG
AAGCACTATGGGCGCAGCGTCAATGACGCTGACGGTACAGGCCAGACAATTATTGTCTGGTATAGTGCAG
CAGCAGAACAATTTGCTGAGGGCTATTGAGGCGCAACAGCATCTGTTGCAACTCACAGTCTGGGGCATCA
AGCAGCTCCAGGCAAGAATCCTGGCTGTGGAAAGATACCTAAAGGATCAACAGCTCCTGGGGATTTGGGG
TTGCTCTGGAAAACTCATTTGCACCACTGCTGTGCCTTGGAATGCTAGTTGGAGTAATAAATCTCTGGAA
CAGATTTGGAATCACACGACCTGGATGGAGTGGGACAGAGAAATTAACAATTACACAAGCTTAATACACT
CCTTAATTGAAGAATCGCAAAACCAGCAAGAAAAGAATGAACAAGAATTATTGGAATTAGATAAATGGGC
AAGTTTGTGGAATTGGTTTAACATAACAAATTGGCTGTGGTATATAAAATTATTCATAATGATAGTAGGA
GGCTTGGTAGGTTTAAGAATAGTTTTTGCTGTACTTTCTATAGTGAATAGAGTTAGGCAGGGATATTCAC
CATTATCGTTTCAGAATCTTGAGACAAATGGCAGTATTCATCCACAATTTTAAAAGAAAAGGGGGGATTG
GGGGGTACAGTGCAGGGGAAAGAATAGTAGACATAATAGCAACAGACATACAAACTAAAGAATTACAAAA
ACAAATTACAAAAATTCAAAATTTTCGGGTTTATTACAGGGACAGCAGAGATCCACTTTGGCGCCGGCTC
GAGGGGGCCCGGGTGCAAAGATGGATAAAGTTTTAAACAGAGAGGAATCTTTGCAGCTAATGGACCTTCT
AGGTCTTGAAAGGAGTGGGAATTGGCTCCGGTGCCCGTCAGTGGGCAGAGCGCACATCGCCCACAGTCCC
CGAGAAGTTGGGGGGAGGGGTCGGCAATTGATCCGGTGCCTAGAGAAGGTGGCGCGGGGTAAACTGGGAA
AGTGATGTCGTGTACTGGCTCCGCCTTTTTCCCGAGGGTGGGGGAGAACCGTATATAAGTGCAGTAGTCG
CCGTGAACGTTCTTTTTCGCAACGGGTTTGCCGCCAGAACACAGGTAAGTGCCGTGTGTGGTTCCCGCGG
GCCTGGCCTCTTTACGGGTTATGGCCCTTGCGTGCCTTGAATTACTTCCACCTGGCTGCAGTACGTGATT
CTTGATCCCGAGCTTCGGGTTGGAAGTGGGTGGGAGAGTTCGAGGCCTTGCGCTTAAGGAGCCCCTTCGC
CTCGTGCTTGAGTTGAGGCCTGGCCTGGGCGCTGGGGCCGCCGCGTGCGAATCTGGTGGCACCTTCGCGC
CTGTCTCGCTGCTTTCGATAAGTCTCTAGCCATTTAAAATTTTTGATGACCTGCTGCGACGCTTTTTTTC
TGGCAAGATAGTCTTGTAAATGCGGGCCAAGATCTGCACACTGGTATTTCGGTTTTTGGGGCCGCGGGCG
GCGACGGGGCCCGTGCGTCCCAGCGCACATGTTCGGCGAGGCGGGGCCTGCGAGCGCGGCCACCGAGAAT
CGGACGGGGGTAGTCTCAAGCTGGCCGGCCTGCTCTGGTGCCTGGCCTCGCGCCGCCGTGTATCGCCCCG
CCCTGGGCGGCAAGGCTGGCCCGGTCGGCACCAGTTGCGTGAGCGGAAAGATGGCCGCTTCCCGGCCCTG
CTGCAGGGAGCTCAAAATGGAGGACGCGGCGCTCGGGAGAGCGGGCGGGTGAGTCACCCACACAAAGGAA
AAGGGCCTTTCCGTCCTCAGCCGTCGCTTCATGTGACTCCACGGAGTACCGGGCGCCGTCCAGGCACCTC
GATTAGTTCTCGAGCTTTTGGAGTACGTCGTCTTTAGGTTGGGGGGAGGGGTTTTATGCGATGGAGTTTC
CCCACACTGAGTGGGTGGAGACTGAAGTTAGGCCAGCTTGGCACTTGATGTAATTCTCCTTGGAATTTGC
CCTTTTTGAGTTTGGATCTTGGTTCATTCTCAAGCCTCAGACAGTGGTTCAAAGTTTTTTTCTTCCATTT
CAGGTGTCGTGACGTACGGCCACCATGACCGAGTACAAGCCCACGGTGCGCCTCGCCACCCGCGACGACG
TCCCCAGGGCCGTACGCACCCTCGCCGCCGCGTTCGCCGACTACCCCGCCACGCGCCACACCGTCGATCC
GGACCGCCACATCGAGCGGGTCACCGAGCTGCAAGAACTCTTCCTCACGCGCGTCGGGCTCGACATCGGC
AAGGTGTGGGTCGCGGACGACGGCGCCGCCGTGGCGGTCTGGACCACGCCGGAGAGCGTCGAAGCGGGGG
CGGTGTTCGCCGAGATCGGCCCGCGCATGGCCGAGTTGAGCGGTTCCCGGCTGGCCGCGCAGCAACAGAT
GGAAGGCCTCCTGGCGCCGCACCGGCCCAAGGAGCCCGCGTGGTTCCTGGCCACCGTCGGAGTCTCGCCC
GACCACCAGGGCAAGGGTCTGGGCAGCGCCGTCGTGCTCCCCGGAGTGGAGGCGGCCGAGCGCGCCGGGG
TGCCCGCCTTCCTGGAGACCTCCGCGCCCCGCAACCTCCCCTTCTACGAGCGGCTCGGCTTCACCGTCAC
CGCCGACGTCGAGGTGCCCGAAGGACCGCGCACCTGGTGCATGACCCGCAAGCCCGGTGCCGGATCCGGA
GCCACGAACTTCTCTCTGTTAAAGCAAGCAGGCGACGTGGAAGAAAACCCCGGTCCTATGGTGAGCAAGG
GCGAGGAGGACAACATGGCCATCATCAAGGAGTTCATGAGGTTCAAGGTGCACATGGAGGGCAGCGTGAA
CGGCCACGAGTTCGAGATCGAGGGCGAGGGCGAGGGCAGGCCCTACGAGGGCACCCAGACCGCCAAGCTG
AAGGTGACCAAGGGCGGCCCCCTGCCCTTCGCCTGGGACATCCTGAGCCCCCAGTTCATGTACGGCAGCA
AGGCCTACGTGAAGCACCCCGCCGACATCCCCGACTACCTGAAGCTGAGCTTCCCCGAGGGCTTCAACTG
GGAGAGGGTGATGAACTTCGAGGACGGCGGCGTGGTGACCGTGACCCAGGACAGCAGCCTGCAGGACGGC
GAGTTCATCTACAAGGTGAAGCTGAGGGGCACCAACTTCCCCAGCGACGGCCCCGTGATGCAGTGCAGGA
CCATGGGCTGGGAGGCCAGCACCGAGAGGATGTACCCCGAGGACGGCGCCCTGAAGGGCGAGATCAAGCA
GAGGCTGAAGCTGAAGGACGGCGGCCACTACGACGCCGAGGTGAAGACCACCTACAAGGCCAAGAAGCCC
GTGCAGCTGCCCGGCGCCTACAACGTGGACATCAAGCTGGACATCCTGAGCCACAACGAGGACTACACCA
TCGTGGAGCAGTACGAGAGGGCCGAGGGCAGGCACAGCACCGGCGGCATGGACGAGCTGTACAAGTGAAC
GCGTTAAGTCGACAATCAACCTCTGGATTACAAAATTTGTGAAAGATTGACTGGTATTCTTAACTATGTT
GCTCCTTTTACGCTATGTGGATACGCTGCTTTAATGCCTTTGTATCATGCTATTGCTTCCCGTATGGCTT
TCATTTTCTCCTCCTTGTATAAATCCTGGTTGCTGTCTCTTTATGAGGAGTTGTGGCCCGTTGTCAGGCA
ACGTGGCGTGGTGTGCACTGTGTTTGCTGACGCAACCCCCACTGGTTGGGGCATTGCCACCACCTGTCAG
CTCCTTTCCGGGACTTTCGCTTTCCCCCTCCCTATTGCCACGGCGGAACTCATCGCCGCCTGCCTTGCCC
GCTGCTGGACAGGGGCTCGGCTGTTGGGCACTGACAATTCCGTGGTGTTGTCGGGGAAATCATCGTCCTT
TCCTTGGCTGCTCGCCTGTGTTGCCACCTGGATTCTGCGCGGGACGTCCTTCTGCTACGTCCCTTCGGCC
CTCAATCCAGCGGACCTTCCTTCCCGCGGCCTGCTGCCGGCTCTGCGGCCTCTTCCGCGTCTTCGCCTTC
GCCCTCAGACGAGTCGGATCTCCCTTTGGGCCGCCTCCCCGCGTCGACTTTAAGACCAATGACTTACAAG
GCAGCTGTAGATCTTAGCCACTTTTTAAAAGAAAAGGGGGGACTGGAAGGGCTAATTCACTCCCAACGAA
GACAAGATCCTGCAGGTTAATTAATAACCGCCACGCCGCATCTGAGGGCCTATTTCCCATGATTCCTTCA
TATTTGCATATACGATACAAGGCTGTTAGAGAGATAATTAGAATTAATTTGACTGTAAACACAAAGATAT
TAGTACAAAATACGTGACGTAGAAAGTAATAATTTCTTGGGTAGTTTGCAGTTTTAAAATTATGTTTTAA
AATGGACTATCATATGCTTACCGTAACTTGAAAGTATTTCGATTTCTTGGCTTTATATATCTTGTGGAAA
GGACGAAACACCGGAGACGGTTGTAAATGAGCACACAAAATACACATGCTAAAATATTATATTCTATGAC
CTTTATAAAATCAACCAAAATCTTCTTTTTAATAACTTTAGTATCAATAATTAGAATTTTTATGTTCCTT
TTTGCAAACTTTTAATAAAAATGAGCAAAATAAAAAAACGCTAGTTTTAGTAACTCGCGTTGTTTTCTTC
ACCTTTAATAATAGCTACTCCACCACTTGTTCCTAAGCGGTCAGCTCCTGCTTCAATCATTTTTTGAGCA
TCTTCAAATGTTCTAACTCCACCAGCTGCTTTAACTAAAGCATTGTCTTTAACAACTGACTTCATTAGTT
TAACATCTTCAAATGTTGCACCTGATTTTGAAAATCCTGTTGATGTTTTAACAAATTCTAATCCAGCTTC
AACAGCTATTTCACAAGCTTTCATGATTTCTTCTTTTGTTAATAAACAATTTTCCATAATACATTTAACA
ACATGTGATCCAGCTGCTTTTTTTACAGCTTTCATGTCTTCTAAAACTAATTCATAATTTTTGTCTTTTA
ATGCACCAATATTTAATACCATATCAATTTCTGTTGCACCATCTTTAATTGCTTCAGAAACTTCGAATGC
TTTTGTAGCTGTTGTGCATGCACCTAGAGGAAAACCTACAACATTTGTTATTCCTACATTTGTGCCTTTT
AATAATTCTTTACAATAGCTTGTTCAATATGAATTAACACAAACTGTTGCAAAATCAAATTCAATTGCTT
CATCACATAATTGTTTAATTTCAGCTTTCGTAGCATCTTGTTTTAATAATGTGTGATCTATATATTTGTT
TAGTTTCATTTTTTCTCCTATATATTCATTTTTAATTTTAATTCTTTAATAATTTCGTCTACTTTAACTT
TAGCGTTTTGAACAGATTCACCAACACCTATAAAATAAATTTTTAGTTTAGGTTCAGTTCCACTTGGGCG
AACAGCAAATCATGACTTATCTTCTAAATAAAATTTTAGTAAGTCTTGTCCTGGCATATTATACATTCCA
TCGATGTAGTCTTCAACATTAACAACTTTAAGTCCAGCAATTTGAGTTAAGGGTGTTGCTCTCAATGATT
TCATTAATGGTTCAATTTTTAATTTCTTTTCTTCTGGTTTAAAATTCAAGTTTAAAGTGAAAGTGTAATA
TGCACCCATTTCTTTAAATAAATCTTCTAAATAGTCTACTAATGTTTTATTTTGTTTTTTATAAAATCAA
GCAGCCTCTGCTATTAATATAGAAGCTTGTATTCCATCTTTATCTCTAGCTGAGTCATCAATTACATATC
CATAACTTTCTTCATAAGCAAAAACAAAATTTAATCCGTTATCTTCTTCTTTAGCAATTTCTCTACCCAT
TCATTTAAATCCAGTTAAAGTTTTTACAATATTAACTCCATATTTTTCATGAGCGATTCTATCACCCAAA
TCACTTGTTACAAAACTTGAATATAGAGCCGGATTTTTTGGAATGCTATTTAAGCGTTTTAGATTTGATA
ATTTTCAATCAATTAAAATTGGTCCTGTTTGATTTCCATCTAATCTTACAAAATGACCATCATGTTTTAT
TGCCATTCCAAATCTGTCAGCATCTGGGTCATTCATAATAATAATATCTGCATCATGTTTAATACCATAT
TCAAGCGGTATTTTTCATGCAGGATCAAATTCTGGATTTGGATTTACAACATTTTTAAATGTTTCATCTT
CAAATGCATGCTCTTCAACCTCAATAACGTTATATCCTGATTCACGTAATATTTTTGGGGTAAATTTAGT
TCCTGTTCCATTAACTGCGCTAAAAATAATTTTTAAATCTTTTTTAGCTTCTTGCTCTTTTTTGTACGTC
TCTGTTTCAGAGCTAAGCTGGAAACAGCATAGCAAGTTGAAATAAGGCTAGACCGTTAACAACTTGGCCG
CTTTAAGGCCGGTCCTAGCAAGGCCAAGTGGCACCGAGTCGGTGCTTTTTTTCGCGGGTATTGGCCTCAG
CTTAATTAACCTGCAGGTGCTTTTTGCTTGTACTGGGTCTCTCTGGTTAGACCAGATCTGAGCCTGGGAG
CTCTCTGGCTAACTAGGGAACCCACTGCTTAAGCCTCAATAAAGCTTGCCTTGAGTGCTTCAAGTAGTGT
GTGCCCGTCTGTTGTGTGACTCTGGTAACTAGAGATCCCTCAGACCCTTTTAGTCAGTGTGGAAAATCTC
TAGCAGTACGTATAGTAGTTCATGTCATCTTATTATTCAGTATTTATAACTTGCAAAGAAATGAATATCA
GAGAGTGAGAGGAACTTGTTTATTGCAGCTTATAATGGTTACAAATAAAGCAATAGCATCACAAATTTCA
CAAATAAAGCATTTTTTTCACTGCATTCTAGTTGTGGTTTGTCCAAACTCATCAATGTATCTTATCATGT
CTGGCTCTAGCTATCCCGCCCCTAACTCCGCCCATCCCGCCCCTAACTCCGCCCAGTTCCGCCCATTCTC
CGCCCCATGGCTGACTAATTTTTTTTATTTATGCAGAGGCCGAGGCCGCCTCGGCCTCTGAGCTATTCCA
GAAGTAGTGAGGAGGCTTTTTTGGAGGCCTAGGGACGTACCCAATTCGCCCTATAGTGAGTCGTATTACG
CGCGCTCACTGGCCGTCGTTTTACAACGTCGTGACTGGGAAAACCCTGGCGTTACCCAACTTAATCGCCT
TGCAGCACATCCCCCTTTCGCCAGCTGGCGTAATAGCGAAGAGGCCCGCACCGATCGCCCTTCCCAACAG
TTGCGCAGCCTGAATGGCGAATGGG
[124 nt withheld, positions 9826-9949]
C
[91 nt withheld, positions 9951-10041]
A
[49 nt withheld, positions 10043-10091]
CCTTTGACGTTGGAGTCCACGTTCTTT
[37 nt withheld, positions 10119-10155]
ACCCTATCTCGGTCTATTCTTTTGATTTATAAGGGATTTTGCCGATTTCGGCCTATTGGTTAAAAAATGA
GCTGATTTAACAAAAATTTAACGCGAATTTTAACAAAATATTAACGCTTACAATTTAGGTGGCACTTTTC
GGGGAAATGTGCGCGGAACCCCTATTTGTTTATTTTTCTAAATACATTCAAATATGTATCCGCTCATGAG
ACAATAACCCTGATAAATGCTTCAATAATATTGAAAAAGGAAGAGTATGAGTATTCAACATTTCCGTGTC
GCCCTTATTCCCTTTTTTGCGGCATTTTGCCTTCCTGTTTTTGCTCACCCAGAAACGCTGGTGAAAGTAA
AAGATGCTGAAGATCAGTTGGGTGCACGAGTGGGTTACATCGAACTGGATCTCAACAGCGGTAAGATCCT
TGAGAGTTTTCGCCCCGAAGAACGTTTTCCAATGATGAGCACTTTTAAAGTTCTGCTATGTGGCGCGGTA
TTATCCCGTATTGACGCCGGGCAAGAGCAACTCGGTCGCCGCATACACTATTCTCAGAATGACTTGGTTG
AGTACTCACCAGTCACAGAAAAGCATCTTACGGATGGCATGACAGTAAGAGAATTATGCAGTGCTGCCAT
AACCATGAGTGATAACACTGCGGCCAACTTACTTCTGACAACGATCGGAGGACCGAAGGAGCTAACCGCT
TTTTTGCACAACATGGGGGATCATGTAACTCGCCTTGATCGTTGGGAACCGGAGCTGAATGAAGCCATAC
CAAACGACGAGCGTGACACCACGATGCCTGTAGCAATGGCAACAACGTTGCGCAAACTATTAACTGGCGA
ACTACTTACTCTAGCTTCCCGG
